Addgene plasmid #213298: GPRC5D-DuET
Purpose: The DuET construct encodes the named human GPCR engineered with a cleaved hemagglutinin signal peptide, a 5' FLAG and a 3' 1D4 epitope tag optimized for expression in mammalian cells and proteomics studies.
Depositing lab: Thomas Sakmar. Depositing organization: Rockefeller University. Publication: Multiplexed selectivity screening of anti-GPCR antibodies. Dahl L, Kotliar IB, Bendes A, Dodig-Crnkovic T, Fromm S, Elofsson A, Uhlen M, Sakmar TP, Schwenk JM. Sci Adv. 2023 May 3;9(18):eadf9297. doi: 10.1126/sciadv.adf9297. Epub 2023 May 3. PubMed 37134173.
Backbone
  Vector backbone: pcDNA 3.1 (+)
  Vector type: Mammalian Expression
Growth in bacteria
  Bacterial resistance: Ampicillin, 100 μg/mL
  Growth temperature: 37°C
  Growth strain: DH5alpha
  Copy number: High Copy
Gene/Insert
  Gene/Insert name: GPRC5D (alt name: G protein-coupled receptor class C group 5 member D)
  Species: H. sapiens (human)
  Entrez Gene: GPRC5D
  Promoter: CMV, T7
  Tag / fusion protein: FLAG (N terminal on insert); 1D4 (C terminal on insert)
  Cloning method: Gibson Cloning
Terms and licenses: Academic/Nonprofit Terms; Industry Terms: Not Available to Industry
Depositor comments: Class: C, Family: Orphan. Ensembl ID: ENSG00000111291, Uniprot ID: Q9NZD1
How to cite: GPRC5D-DuET was a gift from Thomas Sakmar (Addgene plasmid # 213298 ; http://n2t.net/addgene:213298 ; RRID:Addgene_213298)
