[The description below was written by a language model from this plasmid's Addgene catalogue record and pLannotate feature annotations shown in this document.]
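Description:
GPRC5D-DuET is a mammalian expression plasmid built on the pcDNA 3.1 (+) backbone that carries the human orphan class C receptor GPRC5D (G protein-coupled receptor class C group 5 member D). It is maintained in E. coli as a high-copy plasmid through a ColE1/pUC-type origin and selected with ampicillin via the β-lactamase gene. An f1 origin is also present. For mammalian cells, the backbone provides a neomycin phosphotransferase cassette driven by the SV40 enhancer/early promoter and terminated by an SV40 polyadenylation signal, which would allow G418 selection of stable transfectants. The SV40 region can also support episomal replication in cells expressing large T antigen.

The receptor coding sequence lies downstream of the CMV immediate early enhancer and promoter and is followed by the bovine growth hormone polyadenylation signal. A T7 promoter sits between the CMV promoter and the insert and can be used for in vitro transcription or sequencing. According to the record, the "DuET" design adds a cleavable hemagglutinin signal peptide, which promotes membrane insertion and surface delivery, followed by an N-terminal FLAG epitope and a C-terminal 1D4 epitope. The feature table detects a short FLAG match just upstream of the GPRC5D open reading frame. It does not separately annotate the signal peptide or the 1D4 tag. A few small annotated fragments (HIV-1 LTR, ble, lacI, bom) appear to be partial sequence matches within the backbone rather than functional elements.

The insert was assembled by Gibson cloning. The dual tags allow orthogonal capture and detection of the full-length receptor, and the construct is intended for mammalian expression and proteomics work, with the associated publication concerning multiplexed selectivity screening of anti-GPCR antibodies.
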