Features (pLannotate 1.2.2; 21 found; start..end, strand, type, name):
    816..920     -  promoter       AmpR promoter: bla
    979..1031    -  misc_feature   bom (fragment): basis of mobility region from pBR322
   1186..1565    +  enhancer       CMV enhancer: human cytomegalovirus immediate early enhancer
   1566..1769    +  promoter       CMV promoter: human cytomegalovirus (CMV) immediate early promoter
   1765..1798    +  LTR            5' LTR (truncated) (fragment): truncated 5' long terminal repeat (LTR) from HIV-1
   1814..1832    +  promoter       T7 promoter: promoter for bacteriophage T7 RNA polymerase
   1925..1945    +  CDS            3xFLAG (fragment): three tandem FLAG® epitope tags
   1958..2992    +  CDS            GPRC5D: GPC5D_HUMAN - Experimental evidence at protein level: Swiss-Prot protein existence level 1. From Homo sapiens (Human).
   3123..3347    +  polyA_signal   bGH poly(A) signal: bovine growth hormone polyadenylation signal
   3351..3372    +  promoter       SV40 promoter (fragment): SV40 enhancer and early promoter
   3393..3821    +  rep_origin     f1 ori (sequence partly withheld): f1 bacteriophage origin of replication; arrow indicates direction of (+) strand synthesis
   3835..4164    +  promoter       SV40 promoter: SV40 enhancer and early promoter
   4231..5022    +  CDS            neo: KKA2_KLEPN - Also known as kan, nptII. Experimental evidence at protein level: Swiss-Prot protein existence level 1. Resistance to kanamycin, neomycin, paromomycin, ribostamycin, butirosin and gentamicin B. From Klebsiella pneumoniae.
   5046..5204    +  CDS            ble (fragment): BLE_KLEPN - Experimental evidence at protein level: Swiss-Prot protein existence level 1. Binding protein with a strong affinity to the bleomycin family of antibiotics. Binds to CL990; an antimitotic-antibiotic compound. From Klebsiella pneumoniae.
   5199..5320    +  polyA_signal   SV40 poly(A) signal: SV40 polyadenylation signal
   5393..5409    -  protein_bind   lac operator: The lac repressor binds to the lac operator to inhibit transcription in E. coli. This inhibition can be relieved by adding lactose or isopropyl-β-D-thiogalactopyranoside (IPTG). lac repressor encoded by lacI
   5417..5447    -  promoter       lac promoter: promoter for the E. coli lac operon
   5462..5483    -  protein_bind   CAP binding site: CAP binding activates transcription in the presence of cAMP. E. coli catabolite activator protein
   5496..5588    -  CDS            lacI (fragment): lac repressor; lacI; The lac repressor binds to the lac operator to inhibit transcription in E. coli. This inhibition can be relieved by adding lactose or isopropyl-β-D-thiogalactopyranoside (IPTG).
   5771..6359    -  rep_origin     ori: high-copy-number ColE1/pMB1/pBR322/pUC origin of replication
   6530..815     -  CDS            AmpR (across the origin): β-lactamase; bla; confers resistance to ampicillin, carbenicillin, and related antibiotics
>Addgene plasmid #213298 | GPRC5D-DuET | addgene full sequence | sequence record 430842 | Addgene NGS Result
TTTCGTTCATCCATAGTTGCCTGACTCCCCGTCGTGTAGATAACTACGATACGGGAGGGCTTACCATCTG
GCCCCAGTGCTGCAATGATACCGCGAGACCCACGCTCACCGGCTCCAGATTTATCAGCAATAAACCAGCC
AGCCGGAAGGGCCGAGCGCAGAAGTGGTCCTGCAACTTTATCCGCCTCCATCCAGTCTATTAATTGTTGC
CGGGAAGCTAGAGTAAGTAGTTCGCCAGTTAATAGTTTGCGCAACGTTGTTGCCATTGCTACAGGCATCG
TGGTGTCACGCTCGTCGTTTGGTATGGCTTCATTCAGCTCCGGTTCCCAACGATCAAGGCGAGTTACATG
ATCCCCCATGTTGTGCAAAAAAGCGGTTAGCTCCTTCGGTCCTCCGATCGTTGTCAGAAGTAAGTTGGCC
GCAGTGTTATCACTCATGGTTATGGCAGCACTGCATAATTCTCTTACTGTCATGCCATCCGTAAGATGCT
TTTCTGTGACTGGTGAGTACTCAACCAAGTCATTCTGAGAATAGTGTATGCGGCGACCGAGTTGCTCTTG
CCCGGCGTCAATACGGGATAATACCGCGCCACATAGCAGAACTTTAAAAGTGCTCATCATTGGAAAACGT
TCTTCGGGGCGAAAACTCTCAAGGATCTTACCGCTGTTGAGATCCAGTTCGATGTAACCCACTCGTGCAC
CCAACTGATCTTCAGCATCTTTTACTTTCACCAGCGTTTCTGGGTGAGCAAAAACAGGAAGGCAAAATGC
CGCAAAAAAGGGAATAAGGGCGACACGGAAATGTTGAATACTCATACTCTTCCTTTTTCAATATTATTGA
AGCATTTATCAGGGTTATTGTCTCATGAGCGGATACATATTTGAATGTATTTAGAAAAATAAACAAATAG
GGGTTCCGCGCACATTTCCCCGAAAAGTGCCACCTGACGTCGACGGATCGGGAGATCTCCCGATCCCCTA
TGGTGCACTCTCAGTACAATCTGCTCTGATGCCGCATAGTTAAGCCAGTATCTGCTCCCTGCTTGTGTGT
TGGAGGTCGCTGAGTAGTGCGCGAGCAAAATTTAAGCTACAACAAGGCAAGGCTTGACCGACATTTGCAT
GAAGAATCTGCTTAGGGTTAGGCGTTTTGCGCTGCTTCGCGATGTACGGGCCAGATATACGCGTTGACAT
TGATTATTGACTAGTTATTAATAGTAATCAATTACGGGGTCATTAGTTCATAGCCCATATATGGAGTTCC
GCGTTACATAACTTACGGTAAATGGCCCGCCTGGCTGACCGCCCAACGACCCCCGCCCATTGACGTCAAT
AATGACGTATGTTCCCATAGTAACGCCAATAGGGACTTTCCATTGACGTCAATGGGTGGAGTATTTACGG
TAAACTGCCCACTTGGCAGTACATCAAGTGTATCATATGCCAAGTACGCCCCCTATTGACGTCAATGACG
GTAAATGGCCCGCCTGGCATTATGCCCAGTACATGACCTTATGGGACTTTCCTACTTGGCAGTACATCTA
CGTATTAGTCATCGCTATTACCATGGTGATGCGGTTTTGGCAGTACATCAATGGGCGTGGATAGCGGTTT
GACTCACGGGGATTTCCAAGTCTCCACCCCATTGACGTCAATGGGAGTTTGTTTTGGCACCAAAATCAAC
GGGACTTTCCAAAATGTCGTAACAACTCCGCCCCATTGACGCAAATGGGCGGTAGGCGTGTACGGTGGGA
GGTCTATATAAGCAGAGCTCTCTGGCTAACTAGAGAACCCACTGCTTACTGGCTTATCGAAATTAATACG
ACTCACTATAGGGAGACCCAAGCTGGCTAGCGTTTAAACTTAAGCTTAGCGCCACCATGAAGACGATCAT
CGCCCTGAGCTACATCTTCTGCCTGGTATTCGCCGACTACAAGGACGATGATGACGCCAGCATCGATATG
TATAAAGATTGTATTGAGTCTACTGGTGACTATTTCCTGCTGTGTGACGCCGAGGGCCCATGGGGAATCA
TTCTGGAATCTCTGGCCATCCTGGGAATCGTGGTGACCATTTTGCTCCTTCTTGCTTTTCTGTTTCTGAT
GCGCAAAATCCAGGATTGCAGCCAGTGGAATGTCCTGCCCACTCAGCTTTTGTTCTTGCTTAGCGTTCTT
GGCCTGTTTGGGCTGGCTTTCGCCTTTATTATCGAACTGAACCAGCAAACAGCCCCCGTGCGCTACTTTC
TCTTCGGCGTGCTGTTTGCCCTCTGCTTCTCATGTCTTCTGGCCCATGCCAGTAACCTGGTTAAGCTGGT
CCGGGGATGTGTATCATTTTCATGGACTACCATCCTGTGTATCGCTATAGGCTGTAGTCTGCTTCAGATT
ATCATCGCGACAGAATACGTGACCCTGATCATGACCAGAGGCATGATGTTCGTGAACATGACTCCATGCC
AACTGAACGTAGACTTTGTTGTACTCCTTGTGTACGTTCTGTTTCTGATGGCCCTGACTTTCTTCGTCAG
TAAAGCTACGTTTTGCGGTCCGTGCGAGAATTGGAAGCAGCACGGTCGCCTGATTTTCATTACGGTTCTC
TTCTCTATCATTATTTGGGTCGTGTGGATTAGTATGCTGCTGCGCGGAAATCCACAGTTTCAGCGCCAGC
CCCAGTGGGACGATCCTGTCGTTTGTATCGCTCTCGTGACTAACGCCTGGGTTTTCCTGCTCCTGTACAT
TGTTCCAGAGCTGTGCATTCTCTACAGATCTTGCCGACAGGAATGTCCCCTCCAGGGGAACGCATGTCCC
GTGACAGCCTATCAACATAGTTTCCAAGTGGAAAACCAGGAGCTGTCACGGGCCAGGGACTCTGACGGAG
CCGAAGAAGATGTGGCGCTGACGAGTTATGGCACACCCATCCAACCACAGACCGTGGATCCGACCCAAGA
ATGCTTCATCCCACAGGCCAAGCTGAGCCCGCAGCAGGATGCTGGCGGTGTAATCGATACCGGTGGACGC
ACCGGTGAATTCGATGAGGCCAGCACCACCGTGTCTAAGACCGAGACTTCTCAGGTGGCCCCTGCCTAAC
TCGAGTCTAGAGGGCCCGTTTAAACCCGCTGATCAGCCTCGACTGTGCCTTCTAGTTGCCAGCCATCTGT
TGTTTGCCCCTCCCCCGTGCCTTCCTTGACCCTGGAAGGTGCCACTCCCACTGTCCTTTCCTAATAAAAT
GAGGAAATTGCATCGCATTGTCTGAGTAGGTGTCATTCTATTCTGGGGGGTGGGGTGGGGCAGGACAGCA
AGGGGGAGGATTGGGAAGACAATAGCAGGCATGCTGGGGATGCGGTGGGCTCTATGGCTTCTGAGGCGGA
AAGAACCAGCTGGGGCTCTAGGGGGTATCCCC
[124 nt withheld, positions 3393-3516]
C
[91 nt withheld, positions 3518-3608]
A
[49 nt withheld, positions 3610-3658]
CCTTTGACGTTGGAGTCCACGTTCTTT
[37 nt withheld, positions 3686-3722]
ACCCTATCTCGGTCTATTCTTTTGATTTATAAGGGATTTTGCCGATTTCGGCCTATTGGTTAAAAAATGA
GCTGATTTAACAAAAATTTAACGCGAATTAATTCTGTGGAATGTGTGTCAGTTAGGGTGTGGAAAGTCCC
CAGGCTCCCCAGCAGGCAGAAGTATGCAAAGCATGCATCTCAATTAGTCAGCAACCAGGTGTGGAAAGTC
CCCAGGCTCCCCAGCAGGCAGAAGTATGCAAAGCATGCATCTCAATTAGTCAGCAACCATAGTCCCGCCC
CTAACTCCGCCCATCCCGCCCCTAACTCCGCCCAGTTCCGCCCATTCTCCGCCCCATGGCTGACTAATTT
TTTTTATTTATGCAGAGGCCGAGGCCGCCTCTGCCTCTGAGCTATTCCAGAAGTAGTGAGGAGGCTTTTT
TGGAGGCCTAGGCTTTTGCAAAAAGCTCCCGGGAGCTTGTATATCCATTTTCGGATCTGATCAAGAGACA
GGATGAGGATCGTTTCGCATGATTGAACAAGATGGATTGCACGCAGGTTCTCCGGCCGCTTGGGTGGAGA
GGCTATTCGGCTATGACTGGGCACAACAGACAATCGGCTGCTCTGATGCCGCCGTGTTCCGGCTGTCAGC
GCAGGGGCGCCCGGTTCTTTTTGTCAAGACCGACCTGTCCGGTGCCCTGAATGAACTGCAGGACGAGGCA
GCGCGGCTATCGTGGCTGGCCACGACGGGCGTTCCTTGCGCAGCTGTGCTCGACGTTGTCACTGAAGCGG
GAAGGGACTGGCTGCTATTGGGCGAAGTGCCGGGGCAGGATCTCCTGTCATCTCACCTTGCTCCTGCCGA
GAAAGTATCCATCATGGCTGATGCAATGCGGCGGCTGCATACGCTTGATCCGGCTACCTGCCCATTCGAC
CACCAAGCGAAACATCGCATCGAGCGAGCACGTACTCGGATGGAAGCCGGTCTTGTCGATCAGGATGATC
TGGACGAAGAGCATCAGGGGCTCGCGCCAGCCGAACTGTTCGCCAGGCTCAAGGCGCGCATGCCCGACGG
CGAGGATCTCGTCGTGACCCATGGCGATGCCTGCTTGCCGAATATCATGGTGGAAAATGGCCGCTTTTCT
GGATTCATCGACTGTGGCCGGCTGGGTGTGGCGGACCGCTATCAGGACATAGCGTTGGCTACCCGTGATA
TTGCTGAAGAGCTTGGCGGCGAATGGGCTGACCGCTTCCTCGTGCTTTACGGTATCGCCGCTCCCGATTC
GCAGCGCATCGCCTTCTATCGCCTTCTTGACGAGTTCTTCTGAGCGGGACTCTGGGGTTCGAAATGACCG
ACCAAGCGACGCCCAACCTGCCATCACGAGATTTCGATTCCACCGCCGCCTTCTATGAAAGGTTGGGCTT
CGGAATCGTTTTCCGGGACGCCGGCTGGATGATCCTCCAGCGCGGGGATCTCATGCTGGAGTTCTTCGCC
CACCCCAACTTGTTTATTGCAGCTTATAATGGTTACAAATAAAGCAATAGCATCACAAATTTCACAAATA
AAGCATTTTTTTCACTGCATTCTAGTTGTGGTTTGTCCAAACTCATCAATGTATCTTATCATGTCTGTAT
ACCGTCGACCTCTAGCTAGAGCTTGGCGTAATCATGGTCATAGCTGTTTCCTGTGTGAAATTGTTATCCG
CTCACAATTCCACACAACATACGAGCCGGAAGCATAAAGTGTAAAGCCTGGGGTGCCTAATGAGTGAGCT
AACTCACATTAATTGCGTTGCGCTCACTGCCCGCTTTCCAGTCGGGAAACCTGTCGTGCCAGCTGCATTA
ATGAATCGGCCAACGCGCGGGGAGAGGCGGTTTGCGTATTGGGCGCTCTTCCGCTTCCTCGCTCACTGAC
TCGCTGCGCTCGGTCGTTCGGCTGCGGCGAGCGGTATCAGCTCACTCAAAGGCGGTAATACGGTTATCCA
CAGAATCAGGGGATAACGCAGGAAAGAACATGTGAGCAAAAGGCCAGCAAAAGGCCAGGAACCGTAAAAA
GGCCGCGTTGCTGGCGTTTTTCCATAGGCTCCGCCCCCCTGACGAGCATCACAAAAATCGACGCTCAAGT
CAGAGGTGGCGAAACCCGACAGGACTATAAAGATACCAGGCGTTTCCCCCTGGAAGCTCCCTCGTGCGCT
CTCCTGTTCCGACCCTGCCGCTTACCGGATACCTGTCCGCCTTTCTCCCTTCGGGAAGCGTGGCGCTTTC
TCATAGCTCACGCTGTAGGTATCTCAGTTCGGTGTAGGTCGTTCGCTCCAAGCTGGGCTGTGTGCACGAA
CCCCCCGTTCAGCCCGACCGCTGCGCCTTATCCGGTAACTATCGTCTTGAGTCCAACCCGGTAAGACACG
ACTTATCGCCACTGGCAGCAGCCACTGGTAACAGGATTAGCAGAGCGAGGTATGTAGGCGGTGCTACAGA
GTTCTTGAAGTGGTGGCCTAACTACGGCTACACTAGAAGAACGGTATTTGGTATCTGCGCTCTGCTGAAG
CCAGTTACCTTCGGAAAAAGAGTTGGTAGCTCTTGATCCGGCAAACAAACCACCGCTGGTAGCGGTGGTT
TTTTTGTTTGCAAGCAGCAGATTACGCGCAGAAAAAAAGGATCTCAAGAAGATCCTTTGATCTTTTCTAC
GGGGTCTGACGCTCAGTGGAACGAAAACTCACGTTAAGGGATTTTGGTCATGAGATTATCAAAAAGGATC
TTCACCTAGATCCTTTTAAATTAAAAATGAAGTTTTAAATCAATCTAAAGTATATATGAGTAAACTTGGT
CTGACAGTTACCAATGCTTAATCAGTGAGGCACCTATCTCAGCGATCTGTCTA
